>Addgene plasmid #234429 | pdCRISPomyces-2BD | addgene full sequence | sequence record 468849 | Addgene NGS Result
ATGCTCGTCGGTGATGTACTTCACCAGCTCCGCGAAGTCGCTCTTCTTGATGGAGCGCATGGGGACGTGC
TTGGCAATCACGCGCACCCCCCGGCCGTTTTAGCGGCTAAAAAAGTCATGGCTCTGCCCTCGGGCGGACC
ACGCCCATCATGACCTTGCCAAGCTCGTCCTGCTTCTCTTCGATCTTCGCCAGCAGGGCGAGGATCGTGG
CATCACCGAACCGCGCCGTGCGCGGGTCGTCGGTGAGCCAGAGTTTCAGCAGGCCGCCCAGGCGGCCCAG
GTCGCCATTGATGCGGGCCAGCTCGCGGACGTGCTCATAGTCCACGACGCCCGTGATTTTGTAGCCCTGG
CCGACGGCCAGCAGGTAGGCCGACAGGCTCATGCCGGCCGCCGCCGCCTTTTCCTCAATCGCTCTTCGTT
CGTCTGGAAGGCAGTACACCTTGATAGGTGGGCTGCCCTTCCTGGTTGGCTTGGTTTCATCAGCCATCCG
CTTGCCCTCATCTGTTACGCCGGCGGTAGCCGGCCAGCCTCGCAGAGCAGGATTCCCGTTGAGCACCGCC
AGGTGCGAATAAGGGACAGTGAAGAAGGAACACCCGCTCGCGGGTGGGCCTACTTCACCTATCCTGCCCG
GCTGACGCCGTTGGATACACCAAGGAAAGTCTACACGAACCCTTTGGCAAAATCCTGTATATCGTGCGAA
AAAGGATGGATATACCGAAAAAATCGCTATAATGACCCCGAAGCAGGGTTATGCAGCGGAAAAGATCCGT
CGACCTGCAGGCATGCGAATTCGTTACCGCTGCTGGTATCACCCACGGTATGGACGAACTGTACAAAGAT
GCATGCCAGTTCTAGCATAACCCTAATGAGTGAGCTAACCTACATTAATTGCGTTGCGCCTTAATTAACG
AAGCTTGCCCTGCAGGCGGAAGTCAGGTAGACACGACTTCCGCTAGTCCTTGCAAGGTCTGCTGACGTGA
GGCGGGGCGGTCGTTTTTGACCGCCCTGCCTTCGTCATGTAGGCTCGCTCGCTGTGCCTGGCGTGTCATC
AGACGCCCAGGTCCCGGTGCCGTGAGGCCCGGGCCATCGAGCCGGTGGTACGTGGCTGCGGTCCCCTTGT
GAGGGCTGCGCGCCGTGTGCTGTCCGGCGCGCACAGCCTTGAATCCACCCGCGGGGGCCGGCCGGTGAGC
GTGAGCTCGAGTAGACGACGGAGACGTAATGGACGACGACGACGACGGCGGCGGCGGCTCCGGGGGCGGG
GGCAGCGACAAGAAGTACAGCATCGGCCTGGCCATCGGCACCAACAGCGTGGGCTGGGCGGTCATCACCG
ACGAGTACAAGGTCCCCTCCAAGAAGTTCAAGGTCCTGGGCAACACCGACCGGCACTCGATCAAGAAGAA
CCTGATCGGCGCCCTGCTCTTCGACAGCGGCGAAACCGCCGAGGCGACCCGCCTGAAGCGGACCGCCCGT
CGCCGCTACACCCGGCGCAAGAACCGCATCTGCTACCTGCAGGAGATCTTCTCCAACGAGATGGCCAAGG
TCGACGACTCGTTCTTCCACCGGCTCGAGGAGAGCTTCCTGGTGGAGGAGGACAAGAAGCACGAGCGCCA
CCCGATCTTCGGCAACATCGTCGACGAGGTGGCCTACCACGAGAAGTACCCCACCATCTACCACCTCCGC
AAGAAGCTGGTCGACTCGACCGACAAGGCGGACCTGCGGCTCATCTACCTGGCCCTCGCGCACATGATCA
AGTTCCGCGGCCACTTCCTCATCGAGGGCGACCTGAACCCGGACAACTCCGACGTCGACAAGCTCTTCAT
CCAGCTGGTGCAGACCTACAACCAGCTGTTCGAGGAGAACCCCATCAACGCCAGCGGCGTCGACGCCAAG
GCGATCCTCTCCGCGCGCCTGAGCAAGTCCCGGCGCCTGGAGAACCTCATCGCCCAGCTGCCGGGCGAGA
AGAAGAACGGCCTCTTCGGCAACCTGATCGCGCTGTCGCTCGGCCTGACCCCCAACTTCAAGAGCAACTT
CGACCTGGCCGAGGACGCGAAGCTCCAGCTGTCCAAGGACACCTACGACGACGACCTGGACAACCTGCTC
GCCCAGATCGGCGACCAGTACGCGGACCTCTTCCTGGCCGCGAAGAACCTCTCGGACGCCATCCTGCTCA
GCGACATCCTGCGGGTCAACACCGAGATCACCAAGGCCCCGCTGTCGGCGAGCATGATCAAGCGGTACGA
CGAGCACCACCAGGACCTGACCCTGCTCAAGGCCCTCGTGCGCCAGCAGCTGCCCGAGAAGTACAAGGAG
ATCTTCTTCGACCAGTCCAAGAACGGCTACGCCGGCTACATCGACGGCGGCGCGTCGCAGGAGGAGTTCT
ACAAGTTCATCAAGCCGATCCTGGAGAAGATGGACGGCACCGAGGAGCTGCTCGTCAAGCTGAACCGCGA
GGACCTGCTCCGCAAGCAGCGGACCTTCGACAACGGCTCCATCCCGCACCAGATCCACCTGGGCGAGCTC
CACGCCATCCTCCGGCGCCAGGAGGACTTCTACCCCTTCCTGAAGGACAACCGCGAGAAGATCGAGAAGA
TCCTGACCTTCCGGATCCCGTACTACGTCGGCCCCCTGGCCCGCGGCAACTCCCGGTTCGCGTGGATGAC
CCGGAAGTCGGAGGAAACCATCACCCCGTGGAACTTCGAGGAGGTCGTGGACAAGGGCGCCTCCGCGCAG
TCGTTCATCGAGCGCATGACCAACTTCGACAAGAACCTCCCGAACGAGAAGGTCCTGCCCAAGCACAGCC
TGCTCTACGAGTACTTCACCGTGTACAACGAGCTGACCAAGGTCAAGTACGTGACCGAGGGCATGCGGAA
GCCGGCCTTCCTGTCCGGCGAGCAGAAGAAGGCGATCGTCGACCTGCTCTTCAAGACCAACCGCAAGGTC
ACCGTGAAGCAGCTGAAGGAGGACTACTTCAAGAAGATCGAGTGCTTCGACTCCGTCGAGATCTCGGGCG
TGGAGGACCGCTTCAACGCCTCCCTGGGCACCTACCACGACCTGCTCAAGATCATCAAGGACAAGGACTT
CCTCGACAACGAGGAGAACGAGGACATCCTGGAGGACATCGTCCTCACCCTGACCCTCTTCGAGGACCGC
GAGATGATCGAGGAGCGGCTCAAGACCTACGCCCACCTGTTCGACGACAAGGTGATGAAGCAGCTGAAGC
GGCGCCGGTACACCGGCTGGGGCCGCCTCTCCCGGAAGCTGATCAACGGCATCCGGGACAAGCAGAGCGG
CAAGACCATCCTGGACTTCCTCAAGTCCGACGGCTTCGCCAACCGCAACTTCATGCAGCTCATCCACGAC
GACTCGCTGACCTTCAAGGAGGACATCCAGAAGGCCCAGGTGTCCGGCCAGGGCGACAGCCTCCACGAGC
ACATCGCCAACCTGGCGGGCTCCCCGGCGATCAAGAAGGGCATCCTCCAGACCGTCAAGGTCGTGGACGA
GCTGGTCAAGGTGATGGGCCGCCACAAGCCCGAGAACATCGTGATCGAGATGGCCCGGGAGAACCAGACC
ACCCAGAAGGGCCAGAAGAACTCCCGCGAGCGGATGAAGCGCATCGAGGAGGGCATCAAGGAGCTCGGCT
CGCAGATCCTGAAGGAGCACCCGGTCGAGAACACCCAGCTCCAGAACGAGAAGCTGTACCTCTACTACCT
GCAGAACGGCCGCGACATGTACGTGGACCAGGAGCTCGACATCAACCGGCTGAGCGACTACGACGTCGAC
GCCATCGTGCCGCAGTCCTTCCTGAAGGACGACTCGATCGACAACAAGGTCCTGACCCGCTCCGACAAGA
ACCGGGGCAAGTCCGACAACGTGCCCTCGGAGGAGGTCGTGAAGAAGATGAAGAACTACTGGCGCCAGCT
GCTCAACGCCAAGCTCATCACCCAGCGCAAGTTCGACAACCTGACCAAGGCCGAGCGGGGCGGCCTGTCG
GAGCTCGACAAGGCGGGCTTCATCAAGCGCCAGCTCGTCGAAACCCGGCAGATCACCAAGCACGTGGCCC
AGATCCTGGACAGCCGGATGAACACCAAGTACGACGAGAACGACAAGCTGATCCGCGAGGTCAAGGTGAT
CACCCTCAAGAGCAAGCTGGTGTCCGACTTCCGCAAGGACTTCCAGTTCTACAAGGTCCGGGAGATCAAC
AACTACCACCACGCCCACGACGCGTACCTGAACGCCGTCGTGGGCACCGCGCTGATCAAGAAGTACCCGA
AGCTGGAGTCCGAGTTCGTCTACGGCGACTACAAGGTCTACGACGTGCGCAAGATGATCGCCAAGTCGGA
GCAGGAGATCGGCAAGGCCACCGCGAAGTACTTCTTCTACAGCAACATCATGAACTTCTTCAAGACCGAG
ATCACCCTGGCCAACGGCGAGATCCGCAAGCGGCCCCTGATCGAAACCAACGGCGAAACCGGCGAGATCG
TCTGGGACAAGGGCCGCGACTTCGCCACCGTCCGGAAGGTGCTGTCCATGCCGCAGGTCAACATCGTCAA
GAAAACCGAGGTGCAGACCGGCGGCTTCAGCAAGGAGTCCATCCTCCCCAAGCGCAACTCGGACAAGCTG
ATCGCCCGGAAGAAGGACTGGGACCCGAAGAAGTACGGCGGCTTCGACAGCCCCACCGTCGCCTACTCCG
TGCTGGTCGTGGCGAAGGTCGAGAAGGGCAAGAGCAAGAAGCTGAAGTCCGTGAAGGAGCTGCTCGGCAT
CACCATCATGGAGCGCTCCTCGTTCGAGAAGAACCCGATCGACTTCCTGGAGGCCAAGGGCTACAAGGAG
GTCAAGAAGGACCTCATCATCAAGCTGCCCAAGTACTCGCTGTTCGAGCTCGAGAACGGCCGCAAGCGGA
TGCTCGCCAGCGCGGGCGAGCTGCAGAAGGGCAACGAGCTGGCCCTCCCGTCCAAGTACGTCAACTTCCT
GTACCTCGCGTCCCACTACGAGAAGCTGAAGGGCTCGCCCGAGGACAACGAGCAGAAGCAGCTCTTCGTG
GAGCAGCACAAGCACTACCTGGACGAGATCATCGAGCAGATCTCGGAGTTCAGCAAGCGGGTCATCCTGG
CCGACGCGAACCTCGACAAGGTGCTGTCCGCCTACAACAAGCACCGCGACAAGCCGATCCGGGAGCAGGC
GGAGAACATCATCCACCTGTTCACCCTCACCAACCTGGGCGCCCCCGCCGCGTTCAAGTACTTCGACACC
ACCATCGACCGCAAGCGGTACACCAGCACCAAGGAGGTCCTCGACGCGACCCTGATCCACCAGTCCATCA
CCGGCCTGTACGAAACCCGCATCGACCTCTCCCAGCTCGGCGGCGACTCGGGGGGGGGGGGGAGCGGCGG
GGGGGGCGACGACGACGACGACTGAAATTCGTAATCATGTCATAGCTGTTTCCTGTGTGAAATTGTTATC
CGCTCACAATTCCACACAACATACGAGCCGGAAGCATAAAGTGTAAAGCCTGGGGTGCCTAATGAGTGAG
CTAACTCACATTAATTGCGTTGCGCTCACTGCCCGCTTTCCAGTCGGGAAACCTGTCGTGCCAGCTGCAT
TAATGAATCGGCCAACGCGCGGGGAGAGGCGGTTTGCGTATTGGGCGCTCTTCCGCTTCCTCGCTCACTG
ACTCGCTGCGCTCGGTCGTTCGGCTGCGGCGAGCGGTATCAGCTCACTCAAAGGCGGTAACAATTCAGAT
CTACGCGTTC
[179 nt withheld, positions 5751-5929]
GCTGCTCCTTCGGTCGGACGTGCGTCTACGGGCACCTTACCGCAGCCGTCGGCTGTGCGACACGGACGGA
TCGGGCGAACTGGCCGATGCTGGGAGAAGCGCGCTGCTGTACGGCGCGCACCGGGTGCGGAGCCCCTCGG
CGAGCGGTGTGAAACTTCTGTGAATGGCCTGTTCGGTTGCTTTTTTTATACGGCTGCCAGATAAGGCTTG
CAGCATCTGGGCGGCTACCGCTATGATCGGGGCGTTCCTGCAATTCTTAGTGCGAGTATCTGAAAGGGGA
TACGCAAGTCTTCTCAGCCGCTACAGGGCGCGTCCCATTCGCCATTCAGGCTGCGCAACTGTTGGGAAGG
GCGATCGGTGCGGGCCTCTTCGCTATTACGCCAGCTGGCGAAAGGGGGATGTGCTGCAAGGCGATTAAGT
TGGGTAACGCCAGGGTTTTCCCAGTCACGACGTTGTAAAACGACGGCCAGTGAGCGCGCGTAATACGACT
CACTATAGGGCGAATTGGGTACCGGGCCCCCCCTCGAGGTCCTCCAGCTTTTGTTCCCTTTAGTGAGGGT
TAATTGCGCGCTTGGCGTAATCATGGTCATAGCTGTTTCCTGTGTGAAATTGTTATCCGCTCACAATTCC
ACACAACATACGAGCCGGAAGCATAAAGTGTAAAGCCTGGGGTGCCTAATGAGTGAGCTAACTCACATTA
ATTGCGTTGCGCTCACTGCCCGCTTTCCACCGGTGAAGACATGTTTTAGAGCTAGAAATAGCAAGTTAAA
ATAAGGCTAGTCCGTTATCAACTTGAAAAAGTGGCACCGAGTCGGTGCTTTTTACTCCATCTGGATTTGT
TCAGAACGCTCGGTTGCCGCCGGGCGTTTTTTATCTAGAGGCCAGGAACCGTAAAAAGGCCGCGTTGCTG
GCGTTTTTCCATAGGCTCCGCCCCCCTGACGAGCATCACAAAAATCGACGCTCAAGTCAGAGGTGGCGAA
ACCCGACAGGACTATAAAGATACCAGGCGTTTCCCCCTGGAAGCTCCCTCGTGCGCTCTCCTGTTCCGAC
CCTGCCGCTTACCGGATACCTGTCCGCCTTTCTCCCTTCGGGAAGCGTGGCGCTTTCTCATAGCTCACGC
TGTAGGTATCTCAGTTCGGTGTAGGTCGTTCGCTCCAAGCTGGGCTGTGTGCACGACCCCCCCGTTCAGC
CCGACCGCTGCGCCTTATCCGGTAACTATCGTCTTGAGTCCAACCCGGTAAGACACGACTTATCGCCACT
GGCAGCAGCCACTGGTAACAGGATTAGCAGAGCGAGGTATGTAGGCGGTGCTACAGAGTTCTTGAAGTGG
TGGCCTAACTACGGCTACACTAGAAGAACAGTATTTGGTATCTGCGCTCTGCTGAAGCCAGTTACCTTCG
GAAAAAGAGTTGGTAGCTCTTGATCCGGCAAACAAACCACCGCTGGTAGCGGTGGTTTTTTTGTTTGCAA
GCAGCAGATTACGCGCAGAAAAAAAGGATCTCAAGAAGATCCTTTGATCTTTTCTACGGGGTCTGACGCT
CAGTGGAACGAAAACTCACGTTAAGGGATTTTGGTCATGAGATTATCAAAAAGGATCTTCACCTAGATCC
TTTTGGTTCATGTGCAGCTCCATCAGCAAAAGGGGATGATAAGTTTATCACCACCGACTATTTGCAACAG
TGCCGTTGATCGTGCTATGATCGACTGATGTCATCAGCGGTGGAGTGCAATGTCGTGCAATACGAATGGC
GAAAAGCCGAGCTCATCGGTCAGCTTCTCAACCTTGGGGTTACCCCCGGCGGTGTGCTGCTGGTCCACAG
CTCCTTCCGTAGCGTCCGGCCCCTCGAAGATGGGCCACTTGGACTGATCGAGGCCCTGCGTGCTGCGCTG
GGTCCGGGAGGGACGCTCGTCATGCCCTCGTGGTCAGGTCTGGACGACGAGCCGTTCGATCCTGCCACGT
CGCCCGTTACACCGGACCTTGGAGTTGTCTCTGACACATTCTGGCGCCTGCCAAATGTAAAGCGCAGCGC
CCATCCATTTGCCTTTGCGGCAGCGGGGCCACAGGCAGAGCAGATCATCTCTGATCCATTGCCCCTGCCA
CCTCACTCGCCTGCAAGCCCGGTCGCCCGTGTCCATGAACTCGATGGGCAGGTACTTCTCCTCGGCGTGG
GACACGATGCCAACACGACGCTGCATCTTGCCGAGTTGATGGCAAAGGTTCCCTATGGGGTGCCGAGACA
CTGCACCATTCTTCAGGATGGCAAGTTGGTACGCGTCGATTATCTCGAGAATGACCACTGCTGTGAGCGC
TTTGCCTTGGCGGACAGGTGGCTCAAGGAGAAGAGCCTTCAGAAGGAAGGTCCAGTCGGTCATGCCTTTG
CTCGGTTGATCCGCTCCCGCGACATTGTGGCGACAGCCCTGGGTCAACTGGGCCGAGATCCGTTGATCTT
CCTGCATCCGCCAGAGGCGGGATGCGAAGAATGCGATGCCGCTCGCCAGTCGATTGGCTGAGCTCATGAG
CGGAGAACGAGATGACGTTGGAGGGGCAAGGTCGCGCTGATTGCTGGGGCAACACGTGGAGCGGATCGGG
GATTGTCTTTCTTCAGCTCGCTGATGATATGCTGACGCTCAATGCCGTTTGGCCTCCGACTAACGAAAAT
CCCGCATTTGGACGGCTGATCCGATTGGCACGGCGGACGGCGAATGGCGGAGCAGACGCTCGTCCGGGGG
CAATGAGATATGAAAAAGCCTGAACTCACCGCGACGTATCGATGTCGAGGTTCCTCAGGGGAGCCACCCC
AGAGAAGCCCTCGGAGCTGAGCGGAGCTATTTCCAAAGCCATGCCAGCTAGAGACAGTGCACACCGCCAA
GCATCTGCAAAACCCTCGCCTGGAGGGAAAGTGCAATGTACGTACGCTGGTTTCCCTCCAGAAAGGGATT
CTGCGGCTTCTCAACTTTGGAAGAAGAGGCGGAACGAACTGCTGTTTCAGCCTACTCATGTGAGGAGGCT
GGTCCTTTACCCTGATGCCCGAGGGCATCAGGGTAAAGGACCAGCCTCGCCAACTAGGAGCGCTACCAAG
GCGAACACAACCCAGGACTTGGTAGAACCCTTCGCCGGAGAAGTTCAGACTCATCGGCATGAGCACCCCT
CGCCGCGCACTCGGCACCGGTCCGTCGACCACCACCAGGACGTCGTTGTCGACGTCGGCCCCGCGGCTCC
TGCCCGCCGAACGCGTCGTCGTCGACGGCCTGGTGCTCATCGACGAGCACCCGGAGCCAGGTGAAAAGCG
CCGGCGGACGCTCGGACTGGGCGCGGGATTCCAGCAGTAACCCAGGTCCGCCGGCCACCTCACGGCAGGC
AGACCCTCGGCTTTCGCGCCGGGACCGCCATGAGACCGCCACCCGGATGTCCGGGGTGGCGGTCTCATGG
CGGTCCCTCAGCGGCCCTACGCGACCGCTGTGTCGACGCGGAGGCAGTCTCCGGGGTGCTGGCCCCAGGG
CTGGAGTACCGGGGCGAGCTTGCCCTTGCAGCGGCGGCACACGGGCGACGCGGCGCCGGGCGGGGGAGTC
TTGACGTCGACGGTGACCGGCTTCGGCTTCAGGCGCTTCCGAAGGCTGATCGTCGGGCGGATCGCCTCCT
TCTTCGGCTGACGCACTCGGTCGAGCGAAGCGGCCAGCTCCTCCGTGCGGGCCTCGTTGGCCTTCCGGCG
CGCCTCGCGGAAAGCAGCTTCCTCCTCGGACATGACCTCGAACCTCATCTGGTCAGCGTCAAGGTCGCCC
GGCGCGGCCGGCGCTTCCGGGGCGGGCGGGTCCAGGACGTCCTTGCCCCACACCAGGCCCCAGGACTCGA
CGAGCCGCCGGACGCCCGGTAGGCCGTACGTCTCGGCGACCTTGATGAGGTCGAGGCGACGTCCGGCGAC
GCGGGCGATGTATCGGTACCAGATGTAGGCCGGGATGACCGCGATGGCGACCAGGCCCTCGGTGTCGTCG
GTGATCTCCTCCTCGGTGCGGACGTCCTGCTGGATGCCGAGTTCCTTGATCAGCCGGTTCAGGTTCTGCG
ACCGGTAGTGCTTGCGGACCTGGAACACGCCGAACTCGCGCTCGCGGTACTTCTCGACGAACGGGCCGGG
CCGACGAAGCCGCTGCAGCTCGGCGGCCGCCGCGTCGCCCAGGTCGAGCGGTCCCATGCGGTCGTCGCCG
CGACCGGCCTTGAAGTTCTGTCCGGCCAGCTCCAGGCCGATCTTGGCGACGCCGCCCTTGGTCTTGTCGC
CGTCCTTGTAGAGGTAGCGGGCCTGCTTGCCCGCATCGCCGTCAGCGGCGTCCGCGCCGTTGAGTGGGCG
CACGTCGGTGCCGTGGCCCTTGCCCTCACAGGAGCAACCGGGCCGGTCGCACGTCTCGCTGACGGTGTAG
CCGCCCGCGGATTCGACCCCGGCGGCCCAGGCTCCGGCGAGTGCGTCGCGGAACGCGGCCTGGGCGTCCG
GGCCGAGCACCTCGCGGGTGACCCAGAGCGTGTGCCAGTGCAGGTGCCAGCCGGAGCCCCAGCCGAAGGT
GTCCTCGAAGGCCCGCTCGTAGCCGATGATCCCGAAGTCGTCGCGCATCGTGCGCCAGCGGCGGCCGGAC
GAGCCGTACGCGCCCTTCCAGCCGTCGTGCAAGACCGCGACCAGGCCGTGCCGCATTCCCTTGCGGACGG
TGCCGAACGCCATGCGCTCGAAGTGGCGCAACGTGTTCGTGCCAAGGTGCAGCCCGTACCCGGCGTCCGC
GAGACCGTCGGCGGCGAGCTGCACGTTCGAGCCCCGTACGGCCAGGATGCGGCTCATGCACCACGGGCAG
GTGTGGACGTTGTTGCAGCGGCACGTGTTGCCCCACGTCGCCTCGCCCGGCTTCCACATCAGCTCGGCCG
TCCCGGCAGTGAGCCGGGTCCCGCAGCCCTTGAACGCCTCGTTCAGCGACACCGTCTGGTGCCGGTCCCG
CCGGGCGAACCGCTCGTCGCGCGGGTCCTCCCGCCCGGCTGTCGCGGCACCCTCGTTTGGGGTAGAACCC
GTTCCAGTTACAGCGCTCTGACCTGCAGTGGACGGAGATTTTCCCTTACTACTAAAGCCCGCGTCCGGAT
TACCCGCTGTAGTCGTGCTTGCTACGCTGCGTGACTGGTCCGCAATGAGACGCTTTGCGCGCTTTCGGCA
GGCGTCCGAGCAGTAGATTTTGGGGCGCTTCCCGGGGATGTGGACGATCGGGGTGCCGCAGTGGCACTTC
GGTCCGGCGGGGCGCGGTGGTGTCGACGCGCTGTTCTCTCGTACGCTCGTCACAGAGCAAACGTCCTCAC
TCGGCATGCTGCGCCGGTTCGGGGGCGGCGAGCCCGGGAGGCCAATCCCGGGCTCGTGCCATTTCTGGGT
CCTGTTGATCCTGGCATTGGTGTGGCCGTTCATTGCCCCTGCTCGCTCCTGACGCGCCGATAGACGTCCG
ATACGCCCGGTGCTGGTGGGATTTGATAGGTCGGAAGAAGCCCCGCCCGGGCCTGGGCGGGGCTTCCTGT
GCGTCAGGACCTCCTCGTCGTGAGCCTCTTCGGCCTATGGACGGAGTGACCTCGTGATCCGTTACAGCCG
CGCGCGCTCGCGTAGAGCGGTCTCATCAGTTCCACGAACGGTCCTCTTCGCAGATCAGGGCGTTGGGGCG
GAGTCTCACCAAGGACTACGTCTGCTGGCGATTTCCGTTACACCCCGGGCGGTGGCCGGCGCACACGCGC
GCCCGCGTTGGGCAGTGCAGAAAGTGCAGAAACCTAG
Features (pLannotate 1.2.2; 27 found; start..end, strand, type, name):
      1..78      -  CDS            traI (fragment): TRAI6_ECOLX - Experimental evidence at protein level: Swiss-Prot protein existence level 1. The initiation process of transfer DNA synthesis requires the interaction of at least three plasmid-specific components (TraH, I, and J) at the transfer origin resulting in the assembly of a specialised nucleoprotein complex - the relaxosome. Site- and strand-specific cleavage at the transfer origin is dependent on TraI and TraJ. From Escherichia coli.
    116..487     -  CDS            traJ: oriT-recognizing protein; traJ
    520..629     -  oriT           oriT: incP origin of transfer
    769..786     +  misc_feature   MCS (fragment): pUC18/19 multiple cloning site
    787..837     +  CDS            10B (fragment): 10B is a fluorescent protein published in 1996, derived from Aequorea victoria.
    917..1218    +  promoter       rpsL promoter: promoter for the Xylanimonas cellulosilytica ribosomal protein S12 gene
   1267..5367    +  CDS            cas9: CAS9_STRP1 - Also known as csn1 From Streptococcus pyogenes serotype M1.
   5451..5473    -  protein_bind   lac operator (fragment): The lac repressor binds to the lac operator to inhibit transcription in E. coli. This inhibition can be relieved by adding lactose or isopropyl-β-D-thiogalactopyranoside (IPTG). lac repressor encoded by lacI
   5477..5507    -  promoter       lac promoter: promoter for the E. coli lac operon
   5522..5543    -  protein_bind   CAP binding site: CAP binding activates transcription in the presence of cAMP. E. coli catabolite activator protein
   5556..5648    -  CDS            lacI (fragment): lac repressor; lacI; The lac repressor binds to the lac operator to inhibit transcription in E. coli. This inhibition can be relieved by adding lactose or isopropyl-β-D-thiogalactopyranoside (IPTG).
   5650..5730    -  rep_origin     RSF ori (fragment): Plasmids containing the RSF 1030 origin of replication can be propagated in E. coli cells that contain additional plasmids with compatible origins.
   5751..5888    +  CDS            M13 gene VIII (fragment) (sequence withheld): pVIII; VIII; major coat protein
   5895..5929    +  terminator     fd terminator (fragment) (sequence withheld): central terminator from bacteriophage fd (Otsuka and Kunisawa, 1982)
   5930..6214    +  promoter       gapdh promoter: glyceraldehyde-3-phosphate dehydrogenase promoter from Eggerthella lenta
   6247..6402    -  CDS            lacZα (fragment): LacZα fragment of β-galactosidase; lacZ fragment
   6410..6428    +  promoter       T7 promoter: promoter for bacteriophage T7 RNA polymerase
   6437..6460    -  misc_feature   MCS (fragment): pBluescript multiple cloning site
   6476..6494    -  promoter       T3 promoter: promoter for bacteriophage T3 RNA polymerase
   6537..6559    -  protein_bind   lac operator (fragment): The lac repressor binds to the lac operator to inhibit transcription in E. coli. This inhibition can be relieved by adding lactose or isopropyl-β-D-thiogalactopyranoside (IPTG). lac repressor encoded by lacI
   6563..6593    -  promoter       lac promoter: promoter for the E. coli lac operon
   6608..6629    -  protein_bind   CAP binding site: CAP binding activates transcription in the presence of cAMP. E. coli catabolite activator protein
   6672..6747    +  misc_RNA       gRNA scaffold: guide RNA scaffold for the Streptococcus pyogenes CRISPR/Cas9 system
   6769..6803    +  terminator     lambda t0 terminator: minimal transcription terminator from phage lambda (Scholtissek and Grosse, 1987)
   6845..7433    -  rep_origin     ori: high-copy-number ColE1/pMB1/pBR322/pUC origin of replication
   7637..8437    +  CDS            ApmR: aminoglycoside 3-N-acetyltransferase type IV ; aac(3)IV; confers resistance to apramycin (Paget and Davies, 1996)
   9376..10818   -  CDS            pSG5 Rep: replication initiator protein from the Streptomyces ghanaensis plasmid pSG5; rep
