[The description below was written by a language model from this plasmid's Addgene catalogue record and pLannotate feature annotations shown in this document.]
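Description:
pdCRISPomyces-2BD is an E. coli–Streptomyces shuttle plasmid of about 11.7 kb, built on the pCRISPomyces-2 backbone. It delivers a catalytically dead Cas9 variant together with a single-guide RNA cloning cassette into Streptomyces. In E. coli it replicates at high copy from a ColE1/pUC-type origin. In Streptomyces, replication depends on the pSG5 Rep initiator protein. The depositor notes several amino acid substitutions in pSG5 Rep but does not consider them a concern for plasmid function. Selection in both hosts relies on the apramycin resistance gene aac(3)IV. An incP oriT with the adjacent traJ gene (plus a traI fragment) allows the plasmid to be mobilised by conjugation from a suitable E. coli donor.

The payload is a roughly 4.2 kb synthetic insert assembled by Gibson cloning. It encodes Streptococcus pyogenes Cas9 carrying the D10A and H840A nuclease-inactivating mutations, fused through a glycine-serine linker to a polyaspartate stretch; the depositors call this protein dCas9-BD. In the feature table the cas9 reading frame lies downstream of an rpsL ribosomal protein promoter, with an fd terminator fragment annotated further downstream. A separate gapdh promoter sits upstream of the guide cassette. That cassette consists of a lacZα fragment with its lac promoter and operator, followed by the S. pyogenes gRNA scaffold and a lambda t0 terminator. The arrangement suggests that the lacZα stuffer is replaced by a protospacer, allowing blue/white screening, although the record describes it only as an sgRNA cloning template. Because dCas9 binds DNA without cutting it, the construct is suited to guide-directed targeting such as transcriptional repression. The record does not state the specific application beyond its origin in work on engineered CRISPR-Cas9 tools for Streptomyces.
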