Addgene plasmid #234429: pdCRISPomyces-2BD
Purpose: Plasmid for Streptomyces containing gene of modified dCas9-BD protein and sequence of sgRNA cloning template
Depositing lab: Min-Kyu Oh. Depositing organization: Korea University. Publication: Engineered CRISPR-Cas9 for Streptomyces sp. genome editing to improve specialized metabolite production. Kim DG, Gu B, Cha Y, Ha J, Lee Y, Kim G, Cho BK, Oh MK. Nat Commun. 2025 Jan 21;16(1):874. doi: 10.1038/s41467-025-56278-y. PubMed 39833194.
Backbone
  Vector backbone: pCRISPomyces-2
  Backbone size w/o insert (bp): 7510
  Total vector size (bp): 11707
  Vector type: Bacterial Expression
Growth in bacteria
  Bacterial resistance: Apramycin, 25 μg/mL
  Growth temperature: 37°C
  Growth strain: DH5alpha
  Copy number: High Copy
Gene/Insert
  Gene/Insert name: Modified dCas9(D10A, H840A) with polyaspartate linking (alt name: dCas9-BD)
  Species: Synthetic
  Insert size (bp): 4197
  Mutation: Linked polyaspartate using glycine-serine linker
  Cloning method: Gibson Cloning
  Sequencing primers: 5′ GGT AGG CCG ACA GGC TCA TG; 3′ TTC CAG GGG GAA ACG CCT GG
Terms and licenses: Academic/Nonprofit Terms; Industry Terms: Not Available to Industry
Depositor comments: Depositor notes that there are SNPs in pSG5 Rep that cause the following amino acid substitutions: L468H R467Q C354W S215A K165E H144R, but these are not of concern for plasmid function.
How to cite: pdCRISPomyces-2BD was a gift from Min-Kyu Oh (Addgene plasmid # 234429 ; http://n2t.net/addgene:234429 ; RRID:Addgene_234429)
